>Addgene plasmid #204994 | pEGFP-RepoMan-T394A | addgene full sequence | sequence record 419599 | Addgene NGS Result
TAGTTATTAATAGTAATCAATTACGGGGTCATTAGTTCATAGCCCATATATGGAGTTCCGCGTTACATAA
CTTACGGTAAATGGCCCGCCTGGCTGACCGCCCAACGACCCCCGCCCATTGACGTCAATAATGACGTATG
TTCCCATAGTAACGCCAATAGGGACTTTCCATTGACGTCAATGGGTGGAGTATTTACGGTAAACTGCCCA
CTTGGCAGTACATCAAGTGTATCATATGCCAAGTACGCCCCCTATTGACGTCAATGACGGTAAATGGCCC
GCCTGGCATTATGCCCAGTACATGACCTTATGGGACTTTCCTACTTGGCAGTACATCTACGTATTAGTCA
TCGCTATTACCATGGTGATGCGGTTTTGGCAGTACATCAATGGGCGTGGATAGCGGTTTGACTCACGGGG
ATTTCCAAGTCTCCACCCCATTGACGTCAATGGGAGTTTGTTTTGGCACCAAAATCAACGGGACTTTCCA
AAATGTCGTAACAACTCCGCCCCATTGACGCAAATGGGCGGTAGGCGTGTACGGTGGGAGGTCTATATAA
GCAGAGCTGGTTTAGTGAACCGTCAGATCCGCTAGCGCTACCGGTCGCCACCATGGTGAGCAAGGGCGAG
GAGCTGTTCACCGGGGTGGTGCCCATCCTGGTCGAGCTGGACGGCGACGTAAACGGCCACAAGTTCAGCG
TGTCCGGCGAGGGCGAGGGCGATGCCACCTACGGCAAGCTGACCCTGAAGTTCATCTGCACCACCGGCAA
GCTGCCCGTGCCCTGGCCCACCCTCGTGACCACCCTGACCTACGGCGTGCAGTGCTTCAGCCGCTACCCC
GACCACATGAAGCAGCACGACTTCTTCAAGTCCGCCATGCCCGAAGGCTACGTCCAGGAGCGCACCATCT
TCTTCAAGGACGACGGCAACTACAAGACCCGCGCCGAGGTGAAGTTCGAGGGCGACACCCTGGTGAACCG
CATCGAGCTGAAGGGCATCGACTTCAAGGAGGACGGCAACATCCTGGGGCACAAGCTGGAGTACAACTAC
AACAGCCACAACGTCTATATCATGGCCGACAAGCAGAAGAACGGCATCAAGGTGAACTTCAAGATCCGCC
ACAACATCGAGGACGGCAGCGTGCAGCTCGCCGACCACTACCAGCAGAACACCCCCATCGGCGACGGCCC
CGTGCTGCTGCCCGACAACCACTACCTGAGCACCCAGTCCGCCCTGAGCAAAGACCCCAACGAGAAGCGC
GATCACATGGTCCTGCTGGAGTTCGTGACCGCCGCCGGGATCACTCTCGGCATGGACGAGCTGTACAAGT
CCGGACTCAGATCTCGAGCTCAAGCTTCGAATTCTGCAGTCGACGGTACCCGCCGGCGAATGGATGCCAA
TTCAAAAGACAAGCCCCCTGAAACCAAGGAGTCTGCAATGAATAATGCTGGAAATGCCTCTTTCATTTTG
GGAACTGGGAAGATTGTGACTCCTCAGAAGCATGCCGAATTACCTCCTAATCCTTGCACACCAGATACTT
TTAAATCACCTTTGAACTTTTCCACAGTAACCGTAGAGCAATTGGGAATTACACCTGAAAGCTTTGTTAG
GAACTCTGCAGGAAAGTCATCATCCTACCTTAAAAAATGTAGACGACGTTCTGCAGTCGGTGCTCGGGGC
TCTCCTGAAACAAACCATCTGATTCGTTTCATTGCTCGGCAGCAAAATATAAAGAATGCTAGGAAATCTC
CTTTGGCACAAGATTCTCCTTCCCAGGGCAGCCCTGCACTGTATCGAAATGTTAACACTTTAAGAGAACG
AATATCAGCCTTCCAGTCAGCTTTTCACTCCATAAAGGAAAACGAGAAAATGACCGGCTGTCTGGAATTC
TCAGAGGCAGGAAAAGAGTCCGAGATGACCGATCTGACAAGGAAGGAAGGTCTCAGCGCTTGCCAGCAGT
CTGGGTTCCCTGCAGTGTTGTCCTCCAAACGTCGGAGAATATCCTATCAGAGAGACTCTGATGAAAATCT
GACGGATGCTGAAGGAAAAGTAATTGGTCTCCAGATATTCAATATTGATACAGACAGAGCATGTGCAGTT
GAAACTTCTGTCGACCTTAGCGAAATTTCAAGCAAGCTTGGTTCAACACAGTCTGGATTTTTAGTTGAAG
AGTCTCTTCCCCTTTCAGAGCTCACAGAGACTTCAAATGCACTAAAGGTTGCTGACTGTGTAGTGGGCAA
AGGATCAAGTGATGCCGTTTCGCCTGACACGTTCACAGCAGAAGTGAGCTCAGACGCAGTCCCTGATGTC
AGGTCACCAGCTACTCCAGCCTGCAGGAGGGACCTTCCCACCCCCAAGACCTTTGTACTTCGTTCTGTAC
TGAAGAAACCCTCTGTTAAGATGTGTCTAGAGAGCTTACAGGAACACTGTAACAACCTCTATGATGATGA
TGGGACTCATCCGAGCTTAATCTCAAATCTCCCAAACTGTTGCAAAGAGAAAGAAGCAGAAGATGAAGAA
AATTTTGAAGCACCTGCCTTTCTAAATATGAGGAAGAGGAAGAGAGTTGCTTTTGGAGAGGACTTAAGCC
CGGAAGTGTTTGATGAATCTTTGCCAGCAAATACTCCATTGCGTAAAGGAGGAACACCTGTTTGTAAAAA
AGACTTCAGTGGTCTCAGTTCCCTGCTGCTTGAGCAGTCACCTGTTCCTGAGCCATTACCTCAACCAGAT
TTTGATGACAAGGGGGAGAATCTTGAAAACATAGAACCACTTCAAGTATCATTTGCCGTTCTCAGTTCTC
CTAATAAATCATCAATCTCTGAGACCCTTTCAGGCACTGATACCTTTAGTTCTTCAAATAACCATGAGAA
AATATCCTCACCAAAGGTGGGCCGTATCACAAGGACTTCTAACCGGAGGAACCAGCTGGTTAGCGTGGTA
GAAGAAAGCGTGTGTAATCTCCTGAACACAGAAGTTCAGCCTTGTAAAGAAAAGAAAATTAATAGGAGGA
AGTCTCAAGAAACAAAGTGTACAAAGAGAGCACTTCCTAAGAAGAGTCAGGTTTTAAAAAGTTGCAGAAA
GAAGAAAGGAAAGGGAAAGAAAAGTGTTCAGAAATCTTTATATGGGGAAAGAGACATTGCTTCTAAGAAG
CCCCTCCTCAGTCCTATTCCCGAGCTGCCTGAAGTCCCTGAGATGACACCTTCCATTCCGAGCATCCGAA
GACTGGGTTCAGGTTATTTCAGTTCAAATGGCAAACTGGAAGAAGTGAAGACTCCTAAAAATCCAGTGAA
AAGAAAGGATCTTTTGCGTCATGACCCAGATTTGCATATGCATCAAGGCTATGATAAATATGATGTCTCT
GAATTCTGCTCTTATATAAAAAGTTCCTCATCGCTTGGCAATGCTACTTCTGATGAGGACCCGAACACTA
ACATTATGAATATAAACGAGAACAAAAATATTCCAAAAGCAAAAAATAAGTCAGAAAGTGAAAATGAACC
AAAAGCTGGAACTGACAGTCCTGTTTCTTGTGCTTCTGTAACTGAAGAACGTGTGGCATCAGATAGTCCC
AAACCTGCTCTGACCCTGCAGCAGGGTCAAGAATTTTCTGCTGGTGGTCAAAATGCAGAAAACCTTTGTC
AGTTCTTTAAAATTTCACCAGATTTAAACATAAAGTGTGAAAGAAAGGATGACTTCTTAGGAGCTGCAGA
AGGAAAACTGCAATGCAATCGTTTAATGCCTAATTCACAAAAAGACTGTCATTGTTTAGGAGATGTCTTA
ATTGAAAATACGAAAGAATCTAAAAGCCAGAGTGAGGATTTGGGAAGAAAACCCATGGAAAGTAGCAGTG
TTGTGAGTTGCAGAGACAGGAAAGATAGAAGACGTTCCATGTGTTATTCTGATGGTCGAAGTTTACATTT
GGAAAAAAATGGAAATCACACACCATCCTCCAGTGTGGGCAGCTCTGTAGAAATTAGTTTAGAAAATTCT
GAACTGTTTAAAGATTTGTCTGATGCCATTGAGCAAACCTTTCAGAGGAGAAATAGTGAAACCAAAGTGC
GACGTAGCACGAGGCTACAGAAGGATTTAGAAAACGAAGGTCTTGTATGGATTTCACTTCCACTTCCTTC
CACTTCCCAAAAAGCCAAAAGAAGAACAATATGTACATTTGACAGCAGTGGATTTGAAAGTATGTCTCCC
ATAAAAGAAACTGTGTCCTCCAGACAAAAACCGCAGATGGCACCTCCCGTCTCAGATCCAGAAAACAGCC
AGGGCCCTGCTGCTGGTTCTTCCGATGAACCTGGTAAGAGGAGGAAGAGCTTTTGTATATCTACACTTGC
AAATACTAAAGCCACTTCCCAGTTCAAAGGCTACCGGAGAAGATCCTCTCTTAATGGGAAGGGAGAGAGC
TCTCTGACTGCCTTGGAAAGGATTGAACATAATGGAGAAAGAAAGCAGTACCCATACGATGTTCCTGACT
ATGCGGGCTATCCGTATGACGTCCCGGACTATGCAGGATCCTATCCATATGACGTTCCAGATTACGCTTA
GCCCGGGATCCACCGGATCTAGATAACTGATCATAATCAGCCATACCACATTTGTAGAGGTTTTACTTGC
TTTAAAAAACCTCCCACACCTCCCCCTGAACCTGAAACATAAAATGAATGCAATTGTTGTTGTTAACTTG
TTTATTGCAGCTTATAATGGTTACAAATAAAGCAATAGCATCACAAATTTCACAAATAAAGCATTTTTTT
CACTGCATTCTAGTTGTGGTTTGTCCAAACTCATCAATGTATCTTAACGCGTAAATTGTAAGCGTTAATA
TTTTGTTAAAATTCGCGTTAAATTTTTGTTAAATCAGCTCATTTTTTAACCAATAGGCCGAAATCGGCAA
AATCCCTTATAAATCAAAAGAATAGACCGAGATAGGGT
[37 nt withheld, positions 4939-4975]
AAAGAACGTGGACTCCAACGTCAAAGG
[49 nt withheld, positions 5003-5051]
T
[91 nt withheld, positions 5053-5143]
G
[124 nt withheld, positions 5145-5268]
CAGGTGGCACTTTTCGGGGAAATGTGCGCGGAACCCCTATTTGTTTATTTTTCTAAATACATTCAAATAT
GTATCCGCTCATGAGACAATAACCCTGATAAATGCTTCAATAATATTGAAAAAGGAAGAGTCCTGAGGCG
GAAAGAACCAGCTGTGGAATGTGTGTCAGTTAGGGTGTGGAAAGTCCCCAGGCTCCCCAGCAGGCAGAAG
TATGCAAAGCATGCATCTCAATTAGTCAGCAACCAGGTGTGGAAAGTCCCCAGGCTCCCCAGCAGGCAGA
AGTATGCAAAGCATGCATCTCAATTAGTCAGCAACCATAGTCCCGCCCCTAACTCCGCCCATCCCGCCCC
TAACTCCGCCCAGTTCCGCCCATTCTCCGCCCCATGGCTGACTAATTTTTTTTATTTATGCAGAGGCCGA
GGCCGCCTCGGCCTCTGAGCTATTCCAGAAGTAGTGAGGAGGCTTTTTTGGAGGCCTAGGCTTTTGCAAA
GATCGATCAAGAGACAGGATGAGGATCGTTTCGCATGATTGAACAAGATGGATTGCACGCAGGTTCTCCG
GCCGCTTGGGTGGAGAGGCTATTCGGCTATGACTGGGCACAACAGACAATCGGCTGCTCTGATGCCGCCG
TGTTCCGGCTGTCAGCGCAGGGGCGCCCGGTTCTTTTTGTCAAGACCGACCTGTCCGGTGCCCTGAATGA
ACTGCAAGACGAGGCAGCGCGGCTATCGTGGCTGGCCACGACGGGCGTTCCTTGCGCAGCTGTGCTCGAC
GTTGTCACTGAAGCGGGAAGGGACTGGCTGCTATTGGGCGAAGTGCCGGGGCAGGATCTCCTGTCATCTC
ACCTTGCTCCTGCCGAGAAAGTATCCATCATGGCTGATGCAATGCGGCGGCTGCATACGCTTGATCCGGC
TACCTGCCCATTCGACCACCAAGCGAAACATCGCATCGAGCGAGCACGTACTCGGATGGAAGCCGGTCTT
GTCGATCAGGATGATCTGGACGAAGAGCATCAGGGGCTCGCGCCAGCCGAACTGTTCGCCAGGCTCAAGG
CGAGCATGCCCGACGGCGAGGATCTCGTCGTGACCCATGGCGATGCCTGCTTGCCGAATATCATGGTGGA
AAATGGCCGCTTTTCTGGATTCATCGACTGTGGCCGGCTGGGTGTGGCGGACCGCTATCAGGACATAGCG
TTGGCTACCCGTGATATTGCTGAAGAGCTTGGCGGCGAATGGGCTGACCGCTTCCTCGTGCTTTACGGTA
TCGCCGCTCCCGATTCGCAGCGCATCGCCTTCTATCGCCTTCTTGACGAGTTCTTCTGAGCGGGACTCTG
GGGTTCGAAATGACCGACCAAGCGACGCCCAACCTGCCATCACGAGATTTCGATTCCACCGCCGCCTTCT
ATGAAAGGTTGGGCTTCGGAATCGTTTTCCGGGACGCCGGCTGGATGATCCTCCAGCGCGGGGATCTCAT
GCTGGAGTTCTTCGCCCACCCTAGGGGGAGGCTAACTGAAACACGGAAGGAGACAATACCGGAAGGAACC
CGCGCTATGACGGCAATAAAAAGACAGAATAAAACGCACGGTGTTGGGTCGTTTGTTCATAAACGCGGGG
TTCGGTCCCAGGGCTGGCACTCTGTCGATACCCCACCGAGACCCCATTGGGGCCAATACGCCCGCGTTTC
TTCCTTTTCCCCACCCCACCCCCCAAGTTCGGGTGAAGGCCCAGGGCTCGCAGCCAACGTCGGGGCGGCA
GGCCCTGCCATAGCCTCAGGTTACTCATATATACTTTAGATTGATTTAAAACTTCATTTTTAATTTAAAA
GGATCTAGGTGAAGATCCTTTTTGATAATCTCATGACCAAAATCCCTTAACGTGAGTTTTCGTTCCACTG
AGCGTCAGACCCCGTAGAAAAGATCAAAGGATCTTCTTGAGATCCTTTTTTTCTGCGCGTAATCTGCTGC
TTGCAAACAAAAAAACCACCGCTACCAGCGGTGGTTTGTTTGCCGGATCAAGAGCTACCAACTCTTTTTC
CGAAGGTAACTGGCTTCAGCAGAGCGCAGATACCAAATACTGTTCTTCTAGTGTAGCCGTAGTTAGGCCA
CCACTTCAAGAACTCTGTAGCACCGCCTACATACCTCGCTCTGCTAATCCTGTTACCAGTGGCTGCTGCC
AGTGGCGATAAGTCGTGTCTTACCGGGTTGGACTCAAGACGATAGTTACCGGATAAGGCGCAGCGGTCGG
GCTGAACGGGGGGTTCGTGCACACAGCCCAGCTTGGAGCGAACGACCTACACCGAACTGAGATACCTACA
GCGTGAGCTATGAGAAAGCGCCACGCTTCCCGAAGGGAGAAAGGCGGACAGGTATCCGGTAAGCGGCAGG
GTCGGAACAGGAGAGCGCACGAGGGAGCTTCCAGGGGGAAACGCCTGGTATCTTTATAGTCCTGTCGGGT
TTCGCCACCTCTGACTTGAGCGTCGATTTTTGTGATGCTCGTCAGGGGGGCGGAGCCTATGGAAAAACGC
CAGCAACGCGGCCTTTTTACGGTTCCTGGCCTTTTGCTGGCCTTTTGCTCACATGTTCTTTCCTGCGTTA
TCCCCTGATTCTGTGGATAACCGTATTACCGCCATGCAT
Features (pLannotate 1.2.2; 16 found; start..end, strand, type, name):
     61..364     +  enhancer       CMV enhancer: human cytomegalovirus immediate early enhancer
    365..568     +  promoter       CMV promoter: human cytomegalovirus (CMV) immediate early promoter
    613..1329    +  CDS            EGFP: EGFP is a basic (constitutively fluorescent) green fluorescent protein published in 1996, derived from Aequorea victoria. It is reported to be a rapidly-maturing weak dimer with moderate acid sensitivity.
   1330..1380    +  misc_feature   MCS (fragment): multiple cloning site
   1390..4458    +  CDS            CDCA2: CDCA2_HUMAN - Experimental evidence at protein level: Swiss-Prot protein existence level 1. Regulator of chromosome structure during mitosis required for condensin-depleted chromosomes to retain their compact architecture through anaphase. Acts by mediating the recruitment of phopsphatase PP1-gamma subunit (PPP1CC) to chromatin at anaphase and into the following interphase. At anaphase onset, its association with chromatin targets a pool of PPP1CC to dephosphorylate substrates. From Homo sapiens (Human).
   4459..4548    +  CDS            3xHA: three tandem HA epitope tags
   4578..4662    +  CDS            large T antigen (fragment): large T antigen from SV40 (simian virus 40)
   4685..4806    +  polyA_signal   SV40 poly(A) signal: SV40 polyadenylation signal
   4840..5268    -  rep_origin     f1 ori (sequence partly withheld): f1 bacteriophage origin of replication; arrow indicates direction of (+) strand synthesis
   5295..5399    +  promoter       AmpR promoter: bla
   5401..5758    +  promoter       SV40 promoter: SV40 enhancer and early promoter
   5793..6587    +  CDS            NeoR/KanR: aminoglycoside phosphotransferase from Tn5; aph(3')-II (or nptII); confers resistance to neomycin, kanamycin, and G418 (Geneticin®)
   6608..6760    +  CDS            ble (fragment): BLE_KLEPN - Experimental evidence at protein level: Swiss-Prot protein existence level 1. Binding protein with a strong affinity to the bleomycin family of antibiotics. Binds to CL990; an antimitotic-antibiotic compound. From Klebsiella pneumoniae.
   6819..6866    +  polyA_signal   HSV TK poly(A) signal: herpes simplex virus thymidine kinase polyadenylation signal (Cole and Stacy, 1985)
   6957..6973    -  polyA_signal   bGH poly(A) signal (fragment): bovine growth hormone polyadenylation signal
   7195..7783    +  rep_origin     ori: high-copy-number ColE1/pMB1/pBR322/pUC origin of replication
