[The description below was written by a language model from this plasmid's Addgene catalogue record and pLannotate feature annotations shown in this document.]
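Description:
pEGFP-RepoMan-T394A is a mammalian expression plasmid built on the Clontech pEGFP-C1 backbone. It carries the human CDCA2 coding sequence (Repo-Man, also known as PPP1R81) fused downstream of EGFP. Transcription is driven by the human cytomegalovirus immediate early enhancer and promoter and terminated by an SV40 polyadenylation signal. EGFP sits at the N terminus and is joined through a remnant of the multiple cloning site to the roughly 3.1 kb CDCA2 open reading frame. The insert bears a threonine-to-alanine substitution at residue 394, which prevents phosphorylation at that position. According to the stated purpose, it is also shRNA resistant, so the tagged mutant can be expressed while the endogenous transcript is knocked down. The sequence annotation also shows a 3xHA epitope block immediately following CDCA2. The catalogue entry does not mention this tag, so the expressed protein may carry a C-terminal HA tag in addition to GFP.

The plasmid is maintained in E. coli at high copy through a ColE1/pUC-type origin, and an f1 origin is also present. A single Tn5 NeoR/KanR cassette has dual bacterial (bla-type) and SV40 early promoters and an HSV TK polyadenylation signal. It provides kanamycin selection in bacteria and G418 selection in mammalian cells. The short large T antigen, ble and bGH matches in the feature table are fragments, most likely backbone remnants rather than functional elements. The sequenced record is 7,897 nt, slightly larger than the listed total size of 7,879 bp.

Repo-Man recruits the PP1-gamma phosphatase to chromatin at anaphase. The associated study concerns Aurora B control of the PP1/RepoMan complex and mitotic histone H2B S6 phosphorylation. The construct therefore suits rescue and localisation experiments that compare the T394A mutant with wild-type protein.
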