Addgene plasmid #204994: pEGFP-RepoMan-T394A
Purpose: Expresses shRNA resistant GFP-RepoMan T394A Mutant
Depositing lab: Lienhard Schmitz. Depositing organization: Justus Liebig-Universitaet Giessen. Publication: The Aurora B-controlled PP1/RepoMan complex determines the spatial and temporal distribution of mitotic H2B S6 phosphorylation. Pfisterer M, Robert R, Saul VV, Pritz A, Seibert M, Feederle R, Schmitz ML. Open Biol. 2024 May;14(5):230460. doi: 10.1098/rsob.230460. Epub 2024 May 29. PubMed 38806145.
Backbone
  Vector backbone: pEGFP-C1
  Backbone manufacturer: Clontech
  Backbone size w/o insert (bp): 4731
  Total vector size (bp): 7879
  Vector type: Mammalian Expression
  Selectable markers: Neomycin (select with G418)
Growth in bacteria
  Bacterial resistance: Kanamycin, 50 μg/mL
  Growth temperature: 37°C
  Growth strain: DH5alpha
  Copy number: High Copy
Gene/Insert
  Gene/Insert name: cell devision cycle associated 2 (alt names: CDCA2; Repo-Man)
  Species: H. sapiens (human)
  Insert size (bp): 3069
  Mutation: changed Threonine 394 to Alanin
  Entrez Gene: CDCA2 (a.k.a. PPP1R81, Repo-Man)
  Promoter: CMV
  Tag / fusion protein: GFP (N terminal on backbone)
  Cloning method: Unknown
  Sequencing primers: 5′ AGCTGCAATAAACAAGTT
Terms and licenses: Academic/Nonprofit Terms; Industry Terms: Not Available to Industry
How to cite: pEGFP-RepoMan-T394A was a gift from Lienhard Schmitz (Addgene plasmid # 204994 ; http://n2t.net/addgene:204994 ; RRID:Addgene_204994)
